>Addgene plasmid #219269 | SFFV-MECOM-Brd 343 | addgene full sequence | sequence record 449029 | Addgene NGS Result
ATTTATGCAGAGGCCGAGGCCGCCTCGGCCTCTGAGCTATTCCAGAAGTAGTGAGGAGGCTTTTTTGGAG
GCCTAGGGACGTACCCAATTCGCCCTATAGTGAGTCGTATTACGCGCGCTCACTGGCCGTCGTTTTACAA
CGTCGTGACTGGGAAAACCCTGGCGTTACCCAACTTAATCGCCTTGCAGCACATCCCCCTTTCGCCAGCT
GGCGTAATAGCGAAGAGGCCCGCACCGATCGCCCTTCCCAACAGTTGCGCAGCCTGAATGGCGAATGGG
[124 nt withheld, positions 280-403]
C
[91 nt withheld, positions 405-495]
A
[49 nt withheld, positions 497-545]
CCTTTGACGTTGGAGTCCACGTTCTTT
[37 nt withheld, positions 573-609]
ACCCTATCTCGGTCTATTCTTTTGATTTATAAGGGATTTTGCCGATTTCGGCCTATTGGTTAAAAAATGA
GCTGATTTAACAAAAATTTAACGCGAATTTTAACAAAATATTAACGCTTACAATTTAGGTGGCACTTTTC
GGGGAAATGTGCGCGGAACCCCTATTTGTTTATTTTTCTAAATACATTCAAATATGTATCCGCTCATGAG
ACAATAACCCTGATAAATGCTTCAATAATATTGAAAAAGGAAGAGTATGAGTATTCAACATTTCCGTGTC
GCCCTTATTCCCTTTTTTGCGGCATTTTGCCTTCCTGTTTTTGCTCACCCAGAAACGCTGGTGAAAGTAA
AAGATGCTGAAGATCAGTTGGGTGCACGAGTGGGTTACATCGAACTGGATCTCAACAGCGGTAAGATCCT
TGAGAGTTTTCGCCCCGAAGAACGTTTTCCAATGATGAGCACTTTTAAAGTTCTGCTATGTGGCGCGGTA
TTATCCCGTATTGACGCCGGGCAAGAGCAACTCGGTCGCCGCATACACTATTCTCAGAATGACTTGGTTG
AGTACTCACCAGTCACAGAAAAGCATCTTACGGATGGCATGACAGTAAGAGAATTATGCAGTGCTGCCAT
AACCATGAGTGATAACACTGCGGCCAACTTACTTCTGACAACGATCGGAGGACCGAAGGAGCTAACCGCT
TTTTTGCACAACATGGGGGATCATGTAACTCGCCTTGATCGTTGGGAACCGGAGCTGAATGAAGCCATAC
CAAACGACGAGCGTGACACCACGATGCCTGTAGCAATGGCAACAACGTTGCGCAAACTATTAACTGGCGA
ACTACTTACTCTAGCTTCCCGGCAACAATTAATAGACTGGATGGAGGCGGATAAAGTTGCAGGACCACTT
CTGCGCTCGGCCCTTCCGGCTGGCTGGTTTATTGCTGATAAATCTGGAGCCGGTGAGCGTGGGTCTCGCG
GTATCATTGCAGCACTGGGGCCAGATGGTAAGCCCTCCCGTATCGTAGTTATCTACACGACGGGGAGTCA
GGCAACTATGGATGAACGAAATAGACAGATCGCTGAGATAGGTGCCTCACTGATTAAGCATTGGTAACTG
TCAGACCAAGTTTACTCATATATACTTTAGATTGATTTAAAACTTCATTTTTAATTTAAAAGGATCTAGG
TGAAGATCCTTTTTGATAATCTCATGACCAAAATCCCTTAACGTGAGTTTTCGTTCCACTGAGCGTCAGA
CCCCGTAGAAAAGATCAAAGGATCTTCTTGAGATCCTTTTTTTCTGCGCGTAATCTGCTGCTTGCAAACA
AAAAAACCACCGCTACCAGCGGTGGTTTGTTTGCCGGATCAAGAGCTACCAACTCTTTTTCCGAAGGTAA
CTGGCTTCAGCAGAGCGCAGATACCAAATACTGTTCTTCTAGTGTAGCCGTAGTTAGGCCACCACTTCAA
GAACTCTGTAGCACCGCCTACATACCTCGCTCTGCTAATCCTGTTACCAGTGGCTGCTGCCAGTGGCGAT
AAGTCGTGTCTTACCGGGTTGGACTCAAGACGATAGTTACCGGATAAGGCGCAGCGGTCGGGCTGAACGG
GGGGTTCGTGCACACAGCCCAGCTTGGAGCGAACGACCTACACCGAACTGAGATACCTACAGCGTGAGCT
ATGAGAAAGCGCCACGCTTCCCGAAGGGAGAAAGGCGGACAGGTATCCGGTAAGCGGCAGGGTCGGAACA
GGAGAGCGCACGAGGGAGCTTCCAGGGGGAAACGCCTGGTATCTTTATAGTCCTGTCGGGTTTCGCCACC
TCTGACTTGAGCGTCGATTTTTGTGATGCTCGTCAGGGGGGCGGAGCCTATGGAAAAACGCCAGCAACGC
GGCCTTTTTACGGTTCCTGGCCTTTTGCTGGCCTTTTGCTCACATGTTCTTTCCTGCGTTATCCCCTGAT
TCTGTGGATAACCGTATTACCGCCTTTGAGTGAGCTGATACCGCTCGCCGCAGCCGAACGACCGAGCGCA
GCGAGTCAGTGAGCGAGGAAGCGGAAGAGCGCCCAATACGCAAACCGCCTCTCCCCGCGCGTTGGCCGAT
TCATTAATGCAGCTGGCACGACAGGTTTCCCGACTGGAAAGCGGGCAGTGAGCGCAACGCAATTAATGTG
AGTTAGCTCACTCATTAGGCACCCCAGGCTTTACACTTTATGCTTCCGGCTCGTATGTTGTGTGGAATTG
TGAGCGGATAACAATTTCACACAGGAAACAGCTATGACCATGATTACGCCAAGCGCGCAATTAACCCTCA
CTAAAGGGAACAAAAGCTGGAGCTGCAAGCTTAATGTAGTCTTATGCAATACTCTTGTAGTCTTGCAACA
TGGTAACGATGAGTTAGCAACATGCCTTACAAGGAGAGAAAAAGCACCGTGCATGCCGATTGGTGGAAGT
AAGGTGGTACGATCGTGCCTTATTAGGAAGGCAACAGACGGGTCTGACATGGATTGGACGAACCACTGAA
TTGCCGCATTGCAGAGATATTGTATTTAAGTGCCTAGCTCGATACATAAACGGGTCTCTCTGGTTAGACC
AGATCTGAGCCTGGGAGCTCTCTGGCTAACTAGGGAACCCACTGCTTAAGCCTCAATAAAGCTTGCCTTG
AGTGCTTCAAGTAGTGTGTGCCCGTCTGTTGTGTGACTCTGGTAACTAGAGATCCCTCAGACCCTTTTAG
TCAGTGTGGAAAATCTCTAGCAGTGGCGCCCGAACAGGGACTTGAAAGCGAAAGGGAAACCAGAGGAGCT
CTCTCGACGCAGGACTCGGCTTGCTGAAGCGCGCACGGCAAGAGGCGAGGGGCGGCGACTGGTGAGTACG
CCAAAAATTTTGACTAGCGGAGGCTAGAAGGAGAGAGATGGGTGCGAGAGCGTCAGTATTAAGCGGGGGA
GAATTAGATCGCGATGGGAAAAAATTCGGTTAAGGCCAGGGGGAAAGAAAAAATATAAATTAAAACATAT
AGTATGGGCAAGCAGGGAGCTAGAACGATTCGCAGTTAATCCTGGCCTGTTAGAAACATCAGAAGGCTGT
AGACAAATACTGGGACAGCTACAACCATCCCTTCAGACAGGATCAGAAGAACTTAGATCATTATATAATA
CAGTAGCAACCCTCTATTGTGTGCATCAAAGGATAGAGATAAAAGACACCAAGGAAGCTTTAGACAAGAT
AGAGGAAGAGCAAAACAAAAGTAAGACCACCGCACAGCAAGCGGCCGCTGATCTTCAGACCTGGAGGAGG
AGATATGAGGGACAATTGGAGAAGTGAATTATATAAATATAAAGTAGTAAAAATTGAACCATTAGGAGTA
GCACCCACCAAGGCAAAGAGAAGAGTGGTGCAGAGAGAAAAAAGAGCAGTGGGAATAGGAGCTTTGTTCC
TTGGGTTCTTGGGAGCAGCAGGAAGCACTATGGGCGCAGCGTCAATGACGCTGACGGTACAGGCCAGACA
ATTATTGTCTGGTATAGTGCAGCAGCAGAACAATTTGCTGAGGGCTATTGAGGCGCAACAGCATCTGTTG
CAACTCACAGTCTGGGGCATCAAGCAGCTCCAGGCAAGAATCCTGGCTGTGGAAAGATACCTAAAGGATC
AACAGCTCCTGGGGATTTGGGGTTGCTCTGGAAAACTCATTTGCACCACTGCTGTGCCTTGGAATGCTAG
TTGGAGTAATAAATCTCTGGAACAGATTTGGAATCACACGACCTGGATGGAGTGGGACAGAGAAATTAAC
AATTACACAAGCTTAATACACTCCTTAATTGAAGAATCGCAAAACCAGCAAGAAAAGAATGAACAAGAAT
TATTGGAATTAGATAAATGGGCAAGTTTGTGGAATTGGTTTAACATAACAAATTGGCTGTGGTATATAAA
ATTATTCATAATGATAGTAGGAGGCTTGGTAGGTTTAAGAATAGTTTTTGCTGTACTTTCTATAGTGAAT
AGAGTTAGGCAGGGATATTCACCATTATCGTTTCAGACCCACCTCCCAACCCCGAGGGGACCCGACAGGC
CCGAAGGAATAGAAGAAGAAGGTGGAGAGAGAGACAGAGACAGATCCATTCGATTAGTGAACGGATCTCG
ACGGTATCGGTTAACTTTTAAAAGAAAAGGGGGGATTGGGGGGTACAGTGCAGGGGAAAGAATAGTAGAC
ATAATAGCAACAGACATACAAACTAAAGAATTACAAAAACAAATTACAAAAATTCAAAATTTTATCGATC
ACGAGACTAGCCTCGAGCTGGCTGCAGTAACGCCATTTTGCAAGGCATGGAAAAATACCAAACCAAGAAT
AGAGAAGTTCAGATCAAGGGCGGGTACATGAAAATAGCTAACGTTGGGCCAAACAGGATATCTGCGGTGA
GCAGTTTCGGCCCCGGCCCGGGGCCAAGAACAGATGGTCACCGCAGTTTCGGCCCCGGCCCGAGGCCAAG
AACAGATGGTCCCCAGATATGGCCCAACCCTCAGCAGTTTCTTAAGACCCATCAGATGTTTCCAGGCTCC
CCCAAGGACCTGAAATGACCCTGCGCCTTATTTGAATTAACCAATCAGCCTGCTTCTCGCTTCTGTTCGC
GCGCTTCTGCTTCCCGAGCTCTATAAAAGAGCTCACAACCCCTCACTCGGCGCGCCAGTCCTCCGACAGA
CTGAGTCGGCCGGTCGAATCAAGCTTATCGATACCGTCGACGGATCCGCTAGCCCGCGGTTCGAAATGAG
ATCCAAAGGCAGGGCAAGGAAACTGGCCACAAATAATGAGTGTGTATATGGCAACTACCCTGAAATACCT
TTGGAAGAAATGCCAGATGCAGATGGAGTAGCCAGCACTCCCTCCCTCAATATTCAAGAGCCATGCTCTC
CTGCCACATCCAGTGAAGCATTCACTCCAAAGGAGGGTTCTCCTTACAAAGCCCCCATCTACATCCCTGA
TGATATCCCCATTCCTGCTGAGTTTGAACTTCGAGAGTCAAATATGCCTGGGGCAGGACTAGGAATATGG
ACCAAAAGGAAGATCGAAGTAGGTGAAAAGTTTGGGCCTTATGTGGGAGAGCAGAGGTCAAACCTGAAAG
ACCCCAGTTATGGATGGGAGGTACATCTTCCAAGGTCTCGGAGGGTAAGCGTTCACTCTTGGTTGTATTT
GGGGAAGAGAAGCTCAGACGTAGGAATAGCCTTCTCTCAGGCTGATGTCTACATGCCTGGACTGCAGTGT
GCCTTCCTCTCGTAGACCGGTCGGATCCCCCGGGCTGCAGGAATTCGAGCATCTTACCGCCATTTATTCC
CATATTTGTTCTGTTTTTCTTGATTTGGGTATACATTTAAATGTTAATAAAACAAAATGGTGGGGCAATC
ATTTACATTTTTAGGGATATGTAATTACTAGTTCAGGTGTATTGCCACAAGACAAACATGTTAAGAAACT
TTCCCGTTATTTACGCTCTGTTCCTGTTAATCAACCTCTGGATTACAAAATTTGTGAAAGATTGACTGAT
ATTCTTAACTATGTTGCTCCTTTTACGCTGTGTGGATATGCTGCTTTAATGCCTCTGTATCATGCTATTG
CTTCCCGTACGGCTTTCGTTTTCTCCTCCTTGTATAAATCCTGGTTGCTGTCTCTTTATGAGGAGTTGTG
GCCCGTTGTCCGTCAACGTGGCGTGGTGTGCTCTGTGTTTGCTGACGCAACCCCCACTGGCTGGGGCATT
GCCACCACCTGTCAACTCCTTTCTGGGACTTTCGCTTTCCCCCTCCCGATCGCCACGGCAGAACTCATCG
CCGCCTGCCTTGCCCGCTGCTGGACAGGGGCTAGGTTGCTGGGCACTGATAATTCCGTGGTGTTGTCGGG
GAAGCTGACGTCCTTTGCAATTCGATATCAAGCTGTACCTTCTAGATGTACACTTAAGTAAGCGCTTCTA
GACCAATGACTTACAAGGCAGCTGTAGATCTTAGCCACTTTTTAAAAGAAAAGGGGGGACTGGAAGGGCT
AATTCACTCCCAACGAAGACAAGATCTGCTTTTTGCTTGTACTGGGTCTCTCTGGTTAGACCAGATCTGA
GCCTGGGAGCTCTCTGGCTAACTAGGGAACCCACTGCTTAAGCCTCAATAAAGCTTGCCTTGAGTGCTTC
AAGTAGTGTGTGCCCGTCTGTTGTGTGACTCTGGTAACTAGAGATCCCTCAGACCCTTTTAGTCAGTGTG
GAAAATCTCTAGCAGTAGTAGTTCATGTCATCTTATTATTCAGTATTTATAACTTGCAAAGAAATGAATA
TCAGAGAGTGAGAGGAACTTGTTTATTGCAGCTTATAATGGTTACAAATAAAGCAATAGCATCACAAATT
TCACAAATAAAGCATTTTTTTCACTGCATTCTAGTTGTGGTTTGTCCAAACTCATCAATGTATCTTATCA
TGTCTGGCTCTAGCTATCCCGCCCCTAACTCCGCCCATCCCGCCCCTAACTCCGCCCAGTTCCGCCCATT
CTCCGCCCCATGGCTGACTAATTTTTTTT
Features (pLannotate 1.2.2; 29 found; start..end, strand, type, name):
     94..112     -  promoter       T7 promoter: promoter for bacteriophage T7 RNA polymerase
    120..275     +  CDS            lacZα (fragment): LacZα fragment of β-galactosidase; lacZ fragment
    280..708     +  rep_origin     f1 ori (sequence partly withheld): f1 bacteriophage origin of replication; arrow indicates direction of (+) strand synthesis
    761..865     +  promoter       AmpR promoter: bla
    866..1726    +  CDS            AmpR: β-lactamase; bla; confers resistance to ampicillin, carbenicillin, and related antibiotics
   1897..2485    +  rep_origin     ori: high-copy-number ColE1/pMB1/pBR322/pUC origin of replication
   2668..2760    +  CDS            lacI (fragment): lac repressor; lacI; The lac repressor binds to the lac operator to inhibit transcription in E. coli. This inhibition can be relieved by adding lactose or isopropyl-β-D-thiogalactopyranoside (IPTG).
   2773..2794    +  protein_bind   CAP binding site: CAP binding activates transcription in the presence of cAMP. E. coli catabolite activator protein
   2809..2839    +  promoter       lac promoter: promoter for the E. coli lac operon
   2847..2863    +  protein_bind   lac operator: The lac repressor binds to the lac operator to inhibit transcription in E. coli. This inhibition can be relieved by adding lactose or isopropyl-β-D-thiogalactopyranoside (IPTG). lac repressor encoded by lacI
   2908..2926    +  promoter       T3 promoter: promoter for bacteriophage T3 RNA polymerase
   2954..3180    +  promoter       RSV promoter: Rous sarcoma virus enhancer/promoter
   3181..3361    +  LTR            5' LTR (truncated): truncated 5' long terminal repeat (LTR) from HIV-1
   3408..3533    +  misc_feature   HIV-1 Ψ: packaging signal of human immunodeficiency virus type 1
   3517..3880    +  CDS            HIV-1 gag (fragment): gag protein from human immunodeficiency virus 1; gag
   4026..4259    +  misc_feature   RRE: The Rev response element (RRE) of HIV-1 allows for Rev-dependent mRNA export from the nucleus to the cytoplasm.
   4636..4736    +  CDS            Rev (fragment): human immunodeficiency virus 1 (HIV-1) Rev protein; rev; enhances nuclear export of unspliced and incompletely spliced viral mRNAs
   4755..4872    +  misc_feature   cPPT/CTS: central polypurine tract and central termination sequence of HIV-1
   4906..5307    +  promoter       SFFV promoter: spleen focus-forming virus long terminal repeat (LTR) promoter
   5317..5340    +  misc_feature   MCS (fragment): pBluescript multiple cloning site
   5365..5742    +  CDS            MECOM (fragment): MECOM_HUMAN - Also known as EVI1 From Homo sapiens (Human).
   5882..5907    +  misc_feature   MCS (fragment): pBluescript multiple cloning site
   5907..5966    +  CDS            S (fragment): HBSAG_WHV6 - Experimental evidence at transcript level: Swiss-Prot protein existence level 2. The middle envelope protein plays an important role in the budding of the virion. It is involved in the induction of budding in a nucleocapsid independent way. In this process the majority of envelope proteins bud to form subviral lipoprotein particles of 22 nm of diameter that do not contain a nucleocapsid (By similarity). From Woodchuck hepatitis B virus (isolate w64/pWS23) (WHV).
   6098..6501    +  misc_feature   WPRE: woodchuck hepatitis virus posttranscriptional regulatory element
   6559..6618    +  CDS            nef (fragment): NEF_HV1Z2 - Experimental evidence at protein level: Swiss-Prot protein existence level 1. Extracellular Nef protein targets CD4(+) T-lymphocytes for apoptosis by interacting with CXCR4 surface receptors. From Human immunodeficiency virus type 1 group M subtype D (isolate Z2/CDC-Z34) (HIV-1).
   6620..6853    +  LTR            3' LTR (ΔU3): self-inactivating 3' long terminal repeat (LTR) from HIV-1
   6925..7046    +  polyA_signal   SV40 poly(A) signal: SV40 polyadenylation signal
   7065..7086    +  rep_origin     SV40 ori (fragment): SV40 origin of replication
   7086..73      +  rep_origin     SV40 ori (across the origin): SV40 origin of replication
