[The description below was written by a language model from this plasmid's Addgene catalogue record and pLannotate feature annotations shown in this document.]
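Description:
SFFV-MECOM-Brd 343 is a lentiviral expression plasmid built on the SFFV-MCS backbone and carrying a human MECOM (EVI1/PRDM3) insert paired with a unique identifying barcode. It is maintained in E. coli through a high-copy ColE1/pUC-type origin and selected with ampicillin via the β-lactamase gene. An f1 origin and pBluescript-derived remnants (lac promoter/operator, lacZα fragment, T3 and T7 promoters) are also present in the bacterial portion.

The viral cassette has a third-generation, self-inactivating layout. An RSV promoter drives a truncated HIV-1 5' LTR, followed by the Ψ packaging signal with a partial gag sequence, the Rev response element for Rev-dependent export of the genomic RNA, and the cPPT/CTS. The cassette ends in a ΔU3 3' LTR, with an SV40 polyadenylation signal and SV40 origin sequence downstream. Within this frame, the spleen focus-forming virus LTR promoter drives the MECOM sequence, which was cloned between Bsp119I and BstHI sites. A WPRE follows to enhance transcript stability and expression. According to the depositor, the barcode sits in an XbaI site after the WPRE, giving the order SFFV–TF–WPRE–barcode. The barcode is therefore part of the integrated provirus, but it is not annotated in the feature table.

The recorded insert is only 510 bp, and the annotation identifies a MECOM fragment of under 400 bp. The insert is thus far shorter than the long EVI1-type coding sequences, and the record does not say which isoform or region it represents. The plasmid belongs to a barcoded transcription factor collection for combinatorial screening in immune cell reprogramming, where the barcode identifies which factors were delivered to a transduced cell.
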