Addgene plasmid #219269: SFFV-MECOM-Brd 343
Purpose: Transcription factor MECOM with a specific barcode assigned.
Depositing lab: Filipe Pereira. Depositing organization: Center for Neuroscience and Cell Biology, University of Coimbra. Publication: A combinatorial transcription factor screening platform for immune cell reprogramming. Kurochkin I, Altman AR, Caiado I, Pertiga-Cabral D, Halitzki E, Minaeva M, Zimmermannova O, Henriques-Oliveira L, Klein D, Nair M, Oliveira D, Cajal LR, Knittel R, Feick C, Ringner M, Martin M, Cirovic B, Pires CF, Rosa FF, Sitnicka E, Theis FJ, Pereira CF. Cell Syst. 2026 Jan 21;17(1):101457. doi: 10.1016/j.cels.2025.101457. Epub 2026 Jan 14. PubMed 41539305.
Backbone
  Vector backbone: SFFV-MCS
  Backbone size w/o insert (bp): 6638
  Vector type: Lentiviral
Growth in bacteria
  Bacterial resistance: Ampicillin, 100 μg/mL
  Growth temperature: 37°C
  Growth strain: NEB Stable
  Copy number: High Copy
Gene/Insert
  Gene/Insert name: MECOM
  Species: H. sapiens (human)
  Insert size (bp): 510
  Entrez Gene: MECOM (a.k.a. AML1-EVI-1, EVI1, KMT8E, MDS1, MDS1-EVI1, PRDM3, RUSAT2)
  Promoter: The spleen focus-forming virus (SFFV) promoter
  Cloning method: Restriction Enzyme; 5′ cloning site Bsp119I (not destroyed); 3′ cloning site BstHI (not destroyed)
Terms and licenses: Academic/Nonprofit Terms; Industry Terms: Not Available to Industry
Depositor comments: Barcode sequence cloned into XbaI restriction site. Design of plasmid is as follows: SFFV-[TF sequence]-WPRE-[Barcode sequence].
How to cite: SFFV-MECOM-Brd 343 was a gift from Filipe Pereira (Addgene plasmid # 219269 ; http://n2t.net/addgene:219269 ; RRID:Addgene_219269)
