>Addgene plasmid #219269 | SFFV-MECOM-Brd 343 | depositor partial sequence | sequence record 428287 | TF ORF
ATGAGATCCAAAGGCAGGGCAAGGAAACTGGCCACAAATAATGAGTGTGTATATGGCAACTACCCTGAAA
TACCTTTGGAAGAAATGCCAGATGCAGATGGAGTAGCCAGCACTCCCTCCCTCAATATTCAAGAGCCATG
CTCTCCTGCCACATCCAGTGAAGCATTCACTCCAAAGGAGGGTTCTCCTTACAAAGCCCCCATCTACATC
CCTGATGATATCCCCATTCCTGCTGAGTTTGAACTTCGAGAGTCAAATATGCCTGGGGCAGGACTAGGAA
TATGGACCAAAAGGAAGATCGAAGTAGGTGAAAAGTTTGGGCCTTATGTGGGAGAGCAGAGGTCAAACCT
GAAAGACCCCAGTTATGGATGGGAGGTACATCTTCCAAGGTCTCGGAGGGTAAGCGTTCACTCTTGGTTG
TATTTGGGGAAGAGAAGCTCAGACGTAGGAATAGCCTTCTCTCAGGCTGATGTCTACATGCCTGGACTGC
AGTGTGCCTTCCTCTCGTAG
