>Addgene plasmid #219269 | SFFV-MECOM-Brd 343 | depositor partial sequence | sequence record 428288 | Barcode sequence
TGTACACTTAAGTAAGCGCT
